>Addgene plasmid #48806 | pRK5 HA-GST-Presc-mAkt1 (S473T) | addgene partial sequence | sequence record 83097 | SV40pA-R 5'-GAAATTTGTGATGCTATTGC-3'
TTATAAGCTGCAATAAACAAGTTGGGCCATGGCGGCCAAGCTGGGGATCCTTACTTACTTAGCGGCCGCT
CTAGAACTAGTGGATCCTCAGGCTGTGCCACTGGCTGAGTAGGTGAACTGGGGGAAGTGCGGCCTCCGCT
CACTGTCCACACACTCCATGCTGTCATCTTGATCAGGCGGCGTGATGGTGATCATCTGAGCTGTGAACTC
CTCATCGAAATACCTGGTGTCAGTCTCAGAGGTGACCTGGGGCTTGAAAGGTGGGCTCAGCTTCTTCTCA
TACACATCCTGCCACACGATGTTGGCAAAGAACCGGTGCTGCATGATCTCCTTGGCATCCTCAGAGCCCC
CACCGAGCCTCTGTGTAGGGTCCTTCTTGAGCAGCCCGGAGAGCAGGGACTTGGCCTCAGGGCCGAGTGT
GCGCGGGAAGCGGATCTCCTCCATGAGGATCAGCTCGAACAGCTTCTCGTGGTCCTGGTTGTAGAAGGGC
AGGCGGCCACACATCATCTCATACATGACCACGCCCAGCCCCCACCAGTCCACTGCACGGCCGTAGTCGT
TGTCCTCCAGCACCTCAGGGGCCAGGTACTCCGGCGTTCCGCAGAATGTCTTCATAGTGGCACCATCCTT
GATCCCCTCCTTGCACAGCCCGAAGTCCGTTATCTTGATGTGCCCGTCCTTGTCCAGCATGAGGTTCTCC
AGCTTCAGGTCCCGGTACACCACGTTCTTCTCGGAGTGCAAGTAGTCCAGGGCAGACACAATCTCCGCAC
CATAGAAGCGGGCCCGGTCCTCGGAGAACACGCGCTCTCGAGACAGGTGGAAGAAGAGCTCGCCCCCGTT
GGCATACTCCATGACAAAGCAGAGGCGGTCGTGGGTCTGGAATGAGTACTTGAGGGCCGTAAGGAAGGGA
TGCCTAGAGTTCTGCAGGACACGGTTCTCAGTAAGCGTGTGGGCAACCTCATCCTTGGCGACGATGACCT
CCTT
