>Addgene plasmid #48806 | pRK5 HA-GST-Presc-mAkt1 (S473T) | addgene partial sequence | sequence record 83098 | pGEX-5 5'-GGGCTGGCAAGCCACGTTTGGTG-3'
CCATCCTCCAAAAGGTGGAGGTGGTGGGTCGAGTCTGGAAGTTCTGTTCCAGGGGCCCTGGTCGACAATG
AACGACGTAGCCATTGTGAAGGAGGGCTGGCTGCACAAACGAGGGGAATATATTAAAACCTGGCGGCCAC
GCTACTTCCTCCTCAAGAACGATGGCACCTTTATTGGCTACAAGGAACGGCCTCAGGATGTGGATCAGCG
AGAGTCCCCACTCAACAACTTCTCAGTGGCACAATGCCAGCTGATGAAGACAGAGCGGCCAAGGCCCAAC
ACCTTTATCATCCGCTGCCTGCAGTGGACCACAGTCATTGAGCGCACCTTCCATGTGGAAACGCCTGAGG
AGCGGGAAGAATGGGCCACCGCCATTCAGACTGTGGCCGATGGACTCAAGAGGCAGGAAGAAGAGACGAT
GGACTTCCGATCAGGCTCACCCAGTGACAACTCAGGGGCTGAAGAGATGGAGGTGTCCCTGGCCAAGCCC
AAGCACCGTGTGACCATGAACGAGTTTGAGTACCTGAAACTACTGGGCAAGGGCACCTTTGGGAAAGTGA
TTCTGGTGAAAGAGAAGGCCACAGGCCGCTACTATGCCATGAAGATCCTCAAGAAGGAGGTCATCGTCGC
CAAGGATGAGGTTGCCCACACGCTTACTGAGAACCGTGTCCTGCAGAACTCTAGGCATCCCTTCCTTACG
GCCCTCAAGTACTCATTCCAGACCCACGACCGCCTCTGCTTTGTCATGGAGTATGCCAACGGGGGCGAGC
TCTTCTTCCACCTGTCTCGAGAGCGCGTGTTCTCCGAGGACCGGGCCCGCTTCTATGGTGCGGAGATTGT
GTCTGCCCTGGACTACTTGCACTCCGAGAAGAACGTGGTGTACCGGGACCTGAAGCTGGAGAACCTCATG
CTGGACAAGGACGGGCACATCAAGATAACGGACTTCGGGCTGTGCAAGGAGGGGATCAAGGATGGTGCCA
CTATGAAGACATTCTGCGGAACGCCGGAGTACCTGT
