>Addgene plasmid #48806 | pRK5 HA-GST-Presc-mAkt1 (S473T) | addgene partial sequence | sequence record 83529 | LNCX 5'-AGCTCGTTTAGTGAACCGTCAGATC-3'
CATCCACGCTGTTTTGACCTCCATAGAAGACACCGGGACCGATCCAGCCTCCGCGGCCGGGAACGGTGCA
TTGGAACGCGGATTCCCCGTGCCAAGAGTGACGTAAGTACCGCCTATAGAGTCTATAGGCCCACCCCCTT
GGCTTCGTTAGAACGCGGCTACAATTAATACATAACCTTATGTATCATACACATACGATTTAGGTGACAC
TATAGAATAACATCCACTTTGCCTTTCTCTCCACAGGTGTCCACTCCCAGGTCCAACTGCACCTCGGTTC
TATCGATTGAATTCCCGAACCGACAGTCGGTCTCTTCACCAAGGCCATTCGCGCCACCATGGGCTACCCC
TATGATGTGCCTGACTACGCAGATCTCAATGGTGGTGGTGGTGGGTCGAGAATGTCCCCTATACTAGGTT
ATTGGAAAATTAAGGGCCTTGTGCAACCCACTCGACTTCTTTTGGAATATCTTGAAGAAAAATATGAAGA
GCATTTGTATGAGCGCGATGAAGGTGATAAATGGCGAAACAAAAAGTTTGAATTGGGTTTGGAGTTTCCC
AATCTTCCTTATTATATTGATGGTGATGTTAAATTAACACAGTCTATGGCCATCATACGTTATATAGCTG
ACAAGCACAACATGTTGGGTGGTTGTCCAAAAGAGCGTGCAGAGATTTCAATGCTTGAAGGAGCGGTTTT
GGATATTAGATACGGTGTTTCGAGAATTGCATATAGTAAAGACTTTGAAACTCTCAAAGTTGATTTTCTT
AGCAAGCTACCTGAAATGCTGAAAATGTTCGAAGATCGTTTATGTCATAAAACATATTTAAATGGTGATC
ATGTAACCCATCCTGACTTCATGTTGTATGACGCTCTTGATGTTGTTTTATACATGGACCCAATGTGCCT
GGATGCGTTCCCAAAATTAGTTTGTTTTAAAAAACGTATTGAAGCTATCCCACAAATTGATAAGTACTTG
AAATCCAGCAAGTATATAGCATGGCCTTTGCAGGGCTGGCAAGCCACGTTTGGTGGTGGCGACCATCCTC
CAAAAGGTGGAGGTGGTGGGTCGAGTCTGGAAGTTCTGTTCCAGGGGCCCTGGTCGACAATGAACGACGT
AGCCATTGTGAAGGAGGGCTGGC
