>Addgene plasmid #48806 | pRK5 HA-GST-Presc-mAkt1 (S473T) | addgene partial sequence | sequence record 83530 | GST-R 5'-AAAGAAGTCGAGTGGGTTGC-3'
CTTAATTTTCCAATAACCTAGTATAGGGGACATTCTCGACCCACCACCACCACCATTGAGATCTGCGTAG
TCAGGCACATCATAGGGGTAGCCCATGGTGGCGCGAATGGCCTTGGTGAAGAGACCGACTGTCGGTTCGG
GAATTCAATCGATAGAACCGAGGTGCAGTTGGACCTGGGAGTGGACACCTGTGGAGAGAAAGGCAAAGTG
GATGTTATTCTATAGTGTCACCTAAATCGTATGTGTATGATACATAAGGTTATGTATTAATTGTAGCCGC
GTTCTAACGAAGCCAAGGGGGTGGGCCTATAGACTCTATAGGCGGTACTTACGTCACTCTTGGCACGGGG
AATCCGCGTTCCAATGCACCGTTCCCGGCCGCGGAGGCTGGATCGGTCCCGGTGTCTTCTATGGAGGTCA
AAACAGCGTGGATGGCGTCTCCAGGCGATCTGACGGTTCACTAAACGAGCTCTGCTTATATAGACCTCCC
ACCGTACACGCCTACCGCCCATTTGCGTCAATGGGGCGGAGTTGTTACGACATTTTGGAAAGTCCCGTTG
ATTTTGGTGCCAAAACAAACTCCCATTGACGTCAATGGGGTGGAGACTTGGAAATCCCCGTGAGTCAAAC
CGCTATCCACGCCCATTGATGTACTGCCAAAACCGCATCACCATGGTAATAGCGATGACTAATACGTAGA
TGTACTGCCAAGTAGGAAAGTCCCATAAGGTCATGTACTGGGCATAATGCCAGGCGGGCCATTTACCGTC
ATTGACGTCAATAGGGGGCGTACTTGGCATATGATACACTTGATGTACTGCCAAGTGGGCAGTTTACCGT
AAATACTCCACACATTGACGTCAATGGAAAGTCCCTATTGGCGTTACTATGGGAACATACGTCATTATTG
ACGTCAATGGGCGGGGGTCGTTGGGCGGTCAGCCAGGCGGGCCATTTACCGTAAGTTATGTAACGCGGAA
CTCCATATATGGGCTATGAACTAATGACCCCGTAATTGATTACTATTAATAACTAGTCAATAATCAATGT
CGGGCGAGCTCGAATTAATTCGTAATCATGTCATAGCTGTTTCCTGTGTGAAATTGTTATCCGCTCACAA
TTCCACACAACATACGAGCCGGAAGCATAAAG
