[The description below was written by a language model from this plasmid's Addgene catalogue record.]
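Description:
pRK5 HA-GST-Presc-mAkt1 (S473T) is a mammalian expression plasmid built on the pRK5 backbone (recorded as 4754 bp without insert). It is propagated in E. coli under ampicillin selection. The record gives no copy number, does not describe the bacterial origin of replication, and lists no mammalian selection marker, so the plasmid appears suited to transient transfection rather than stable line selection. The restriction sites used to clone the insert are also not recorded. The listed sequencing primers point to an SP6 priming site upstream of the insert and an SV40 polyadenylation signal downstream.

The payload is mouse Akt1 (also called PKB or PKBalpha), a serine/threonine kinase, expressed from the CMV promoter for strong constitutive transcription in mammalian cells. The coding sequence carries an S473T substitution, which replaces serine with threonine at position 473. This residue is generally known as the hydrophobic-motif phosphorylation site of Akt1 targeted by mTOR complex 2. The protein is fused at its N terminus to a composite tag. An HA epitope allows immunodetection or immunoprecipitation, and GST allows capture on glutathione resin. "Presc" presumably denotes a PreScission protease cleavage site, which would let the tags be removed from purified Akt1.

The stated purpose is simply to express mutant Akt1. The associated publication studied how mTOR phosphorylation sites determine sensitivity to starvation and rapamycin. That context is consistent with using the construct to produce a tagged, purifiable Akt1 substrate for comparing threonine with serine as the phosphoacceptor residue, although the record does not spell out this use.
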