Addgene plasmid #48806: pRK5 HA-GST-Presc-mAkt1 (S473T)
Purpose: expresses mutant Akt1
Depositing lab: David Sabatini. Depositing organization: Whitehead Institute for Biomedical Research. Publication: mTORC1 phosphorylation sites encode their sensitivity to starvation and rapamycin. Kang SA, Pacold ME, Cervantes CL, Lim D, Lou HJ, Ottina K, Gray NS, Turk BE, Yaffe MB, Sabatini DM. Science. 2013 Jul 26;341(6144):1236566. doi: 10.1126/science.1236566. PubMed 23888043.
Backbone
  Vector backbone: pRK5
  Backbone size w/o insert (bp): 4754
  Vector type: Mammalian Expression
Growth in bacteria
  Bacterial resistance: Ampicillin, 100 μg/mL
  Growth temperature: 37°C
  Growth strain: DH5alpha
  Copy number: Unknown
Gene/Insert
  Gene/Insert name: Akt1
  Species: M. musculus (mouse)
  Mutation: S473T
  Entrez Gene: Akt1 (a.k.a. Akt, LTR-akt, PKB, PKB/Akt, PKBalpha, Rac)
  Promoter: CMV
  Tag / fusion protein: HA-GST-Presc (N terminal on insert)
  Cloning method: Restriction Enzyme; 5′ cloning site unknown (unknown if destroyed); 3′ cloning site unknown (unknown if destroyed)
  Sequencing primers: 5′ SP6; 3′ SV40pA-R
Terms and licenses: Academic/Nonprofit Terms; Industry Terms: Not Available to Industry
How to cite: pRK5 HA-GST-Presc-mAkt1 (S473T) was a gift from David Sabatini (Addgene plasmid # 48806 ; http://n2t.net/addgene:48806 ; RRID:Addgene_48806)
